Addgene plasmid #137810: Gq sensor
Purpose: A FRET sensor for Gq activation, encoded on a single plasmid
Depositing lab: Dorus Gadella. Depositing organization: University of Amsterdam. Publication: Quantitative co-expression of proteins at the single cell level--application to a multimeric FRET sensor. Goedhart J, van Weeren L, Adjobo-Hermans MJ, Elzenaar I, Hink MA, Gadella TW Jr. PLoS One. 2011;6(11):e27321. doi: 10.1371/journal.pone.0027321. Epub 2011 Nov 17. PubMed 22114669.
Backbone
  Vector backbone: pEGFP-N1
  Vector type: Mammalian Expression
Growth in bacteria
  Bacterial resistance: Kanamycin, 50 μg/mL
  Growth temperature: 37°C
  Growth strain: DH5alpha
  Copy number: High Copy
Gene/Insert
  Gene/Insert name: Gq sensor
  Species: H. sapiens (human)
  Promoter: CMV
  Cloning method: Restriction Enzyme; 5′ cloning site Unknown (unknown if destroyed)
Terms and licenses: Academic/Nonprofit Terms; Industry Terms: Not Available to Industry
How to cite: Gq sensor was a gift from Dorus Gadella (Addgene plasmid # 137810 ; http://n2t.net/addgene:137810 ; RRID:Addgene_137810)
