[The description below was written by a language model from this plasmid's Addgene catalogue record and pLannotate feature annotations shown in this document.]
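Description:
Gq sensor is a mammalian expression plasmid built on the pEGFP-N1 backbone that encodes all components of a heterotrimeric G-protein FRET sensor for Gq activation on a single vector. It is propagated in E. coli at high copy from a ColE1/pUC-type origin and selected with kanamycin. The NeoR/KanR (Tn5 aminoglycoside phosphotransferase) cassette is driven by both a bacterial promoter and the SV40 early promoter and is terminated by the HSV TK poly(A) signal, so it could also support G418 selection in mammalian cells. An f1 origin is also present.

The payload is a single transcription unit driven by the CMV immediate-early enhancer/promoter and terminated by the SV40 poly(A) signal. The first part carries a Gβ1 (GNB1) coding sequence, followed after a short unannotated gap by circularly permuted Venus (cp173Venus) placed just upstream of Gγ2 (GNG2), consistent with a fluorescently tagged Gγ2. The table does not identify the element linking Gβ1 to this unit. An EMCV IRES then directs translation of a second open reading frame containing mTurquoise flanked by Gα sequence. The region upstream of mTurquoise is unannotated, and the downstream portion was matched by the annotation software only to a Drosophila Gαi fragment, which is probably a homology hit to the Gαq implied by the construct's name and purpose. Likewise, the Gβ and Gγ hits are to bovine entries, although the catalogue lists the insert as human.

mTurquoise on Gα serves as the FRET donor and cp173Venus on Gγ as the acceptor, so rearrangement or dissociation of the heterotrimer on activation changes the FRET signal. Encoding all subunits on one plasmid gives more defined co-expression in individual cells for live-cell imaging of Gq-coupled receptor signalling.
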