Features (pLannotate 1.2.2; 20 found; start..end, strand, type, name):
      1..304     +  enhancer       CMV enhancer: human cytomegalovirus immediate early enhancer
    305..508     +  promoter       CMV promoter: human cytomegalovirus (CMV) immediate early promoter
    553..1572    +  CDS            GNB1 (sequence partly withheld): GBB1_BOVIN - Experimental evidence at protein level: Swiss-Prot protein existence level 1. Guanine nucleotide-binding proteins (G proteins) are involved as a modulator or transducer in various transmembrane signaling systems. The beta and gamma chains are required for the GTPase activity, for replacement of GDP by GTP, and for G protein-effector interaction. From Bos taurus (Bovine).
   1633..2367    +  CDS            cp173Venus: circularly permuted form of the Venus yellow fluorescent protein (Nagai et al., 2004) efficient FRET acceptor for CFP
   2383..2595    +  CDS            GNG2 (sequence withheld): GBG2_BOVIN - Experimental evidence at protein level: Swiss-Prot protein existence level 1. Guanine nucleotide-binding proteins (G proteins) are involved as a modulator or transducer in various transmembrane signaling systems. The beta and gamma chains are required for the GTPase activity, for replacement of GDP by GTP, and for G protein-effector interaction. From Bos taurus (Bovine).
   2667..2684    -  promoter       SP6 promoter (fragment): promoter for bacteriophage SP6 RNA polymerase
   2807..3269    +  misc_feature   IRES: internal ribosome entry site (IRES) of the encephalomyocarditis virus (EMCV)
   3682..4383    +  CDS            mTurquoise: mTurquoise is a basic (constitutively fluorescent) cyan fluorescent protein published in 2010, derived from Aequorea victoria. It has low acid sensitivity.
   4348..5076    +  CDS            Galphai (fragment): GNAI_DROME - Also known as G-ialpha65A, G-OA65C. Experimental evidence at protein level: Swiss-Prot protein existence level 1. Guanine nucleotide-binding proteins (G proteins) are involved as modulators or transducers in various transmembrane signaling systems. Plays a role in glial cell differentiation during embryogenesis; loco, Galphao and the G-protein coupled receptor, moody, are required in the surface glia to achieve effective insulation of the nerve cord. From Drosophila melanogaster (Fruit fly).
   5109..5192    +  CDS            large T antigen (fragment): large T antigen from SV40 (simian virus 40)
   5215..5336    +  polyA_signal   SV40 poly(A) signal: SV40 polyadenylation signal
   5370..5798    -  rep_origin     f1 ori (sequence partly withheld): f1 bacteriophage origin of replication; arrow indicates direction of (+) strand synthesis
   5825..5929    +  promoter       AmpR promoter: bla
   5931..6288    +  promoter       SV40 promoter: SV40 enhancer and early promoter
   6323..7117    +  CDS            NeoR/KanR: aminoglycoside phosphotransferase from Tn5; aph(3')-II (or nptII); confers resistance to neomycin, kanamycin, and G418 (Geneticin®)
   7138..7290    +  CDS            ble (fragment): BLE_KLEPN - Experimental evidence at protein level: Swiss-Prot protein existence level 1. Binding protein with a strong affinity to the bleomycin family of antibiotics. Binds to CL990; an antimitotic-antibiotic compound. From Klebsiella pneumoniae.
   7349..7396    +  polyA_signal   HSV TK poly(A) signal: herpes simplex virus thymidine kinase polyadenylation signal (Cole and Stacy, 1985)
   7487..7503    -  polyA_signal   bGH poly(A) signal (fragment): bovine growth hormone polyadenylation signal
   7725..8313    +  rep_origin     ori: high-copy-number ColE1/pMB1/pBR322/pUC origin of replication
   8428..8487    +  enhancer       CMV enhancer (fragment): human cytomegalovirus immediate early enhancer
>Addgene plasmid #137810 | Gq sensor | addgene full sequence | sequence record 273226 | Addgene NGS Result
CGTTACATAACTTACGGTAAATGGCCCGCCTGGCTGACCGCCCAACGACCCCCGCCCATTGACGTCAATA
ATGACGTATGTTCCCATAGTAACGCCAATAGGGACTTTCCATTGACGTCAATGGGTGGAGTATTTACGGT
AAACTGCCCACTTGGCAGTACATCAAGTGTATCATATGCCAAGTACGCCCCCTATTGACGTCAATGACGG
TAAATGGCCCGCCTGGCATTATGCCCAGTACATGACCTTATGGGACTTTCCTACTTGGCAGTACATCTAC
GTATTAGTCATCGCTATTACCATGGTGATGCGGTTTTGGCAGTACATCAATGGGCGTGGATAGCGGTTTG
ACTCACGGGGATTTCCAAGTCTCCACCCCATTGACGTCAATGGGAGTTTGTTTTGGCACCAAAATCAACG
GGACTTTCCAAAATGTCGTAACAACTCCGCCCCATTGACGCAAATGGGCGGTAGGCGTGTACGGTGGGAG
GTCTATATAAGCAGAGCTGGTTTAGTGAACCGTCAGATCCGCTAGCGCTACCGGTCGCCACCATGGGG
[1014 nt withheld, positions 559-1572]
GAGGGCAGAGGAAGTCTTCTAACATGCGGTGACGTGGAGGAGAATCCCGGCCCTACCGGTATGGACGGCG
GCGTGCAGCTCGCCGACCACTACCAGCAGAACACCCCCATCGGCGACGGCCCCGTGCTGCTGCCCGACAA
CCACTACCTGAGCTACCAGTCCGCCCTGAGCAAAGACCCCAACGAGAAGCGCGATCACATGGTCCTGCTG
GAGTTCGTGACCGCCGCCGGGATCACTCTCGGCATGGACGAGCTGTACAAGGGTGGCAGCGGTGGCATGG
TGAGCAAGGGCGAGGAGCTGTTCACCGGGGTGGTGCCCATCCTGGTCGAGCTGGACGGCGACGTAAACGG
CCACAAGTTCAGCGTGTCCGGCGAGGGCGAGGGCGATGCCACCTACGGCAAGCTGACCCTGAAGCTGATC
TGCACCACCGGCAAGCTGCCCGTGCCCTGGCCCACCCTCGTGACCACCCTGGGCTACGGCCTGCAGTGCT
TCGCCCGCTACCCCGACCACATGAAGCAGCACGACTTCTTCAAGTCCGCCATGCCCGAAGGCTACGTCCA
GGAGCGCACCATCTTCTTCAAGGACGACGGCAACTACAAGACCCGCGCCGAGGTGAAGTTCGAGGGCGAC
ACCCTGGTGAACCGCATCGAGCTGAAGGGCATCGACTTCAAGGAGGACGGCAACATCCTGGGGCACAAGC
TGGAGTACAACTACAACAGCCACAACGTCTATATCACCGCCGACAAGCAGAAGAACGGCATCAAGGCCAA
CTTCAAGATCCGCCACAACATCGAGTCCGGACTCAGATCT
[213 nt withheld, positions 2383-2595]
TAACCGCGGCGTACGAGGCCTGCATGCTCCGGACCTGCAGGTTCGAAGTCGACAGATCTCAATTGGGGCC
CCTATAGTGTCACCTAAATAATTCCGCCCCCCCCTCTCCCTCCCCCCCCCCTAACGTTACTGGCCGAAGC
CGCTTGGAATAAGGCCGGTGTGCGTTTGTCTATATGTTATTTTCCACCATATTGCCGTCTTTTGGCAATG
TGAGGGCCCGGAAACCTGGCCCTGTCTTCTTGACGAGCATTCCTAGGGGTCTTTCCCCTCTCGCCAAAGG
AATGCAAGGTCTGTTGAATGTCGTGAAGGAAGCAGTTCCTCTGGAAGCTTCTTGAAGACAAACAACGTCT
GTAGCGACCCTTTGCAGGCAGCGGAACCCCCCACCTGGCGACAGGTGCCTCTGCGGCCAAAAGCCACGTG
TATAAGATACACCTGCAAAGGCGGCACAACCCCAGTGCCACGTTGTGAGTTGGATAGTTGTGGAAAGAGT
CAAATGGCTCTCCTCAAGCGTATTCAACAAGGGGCTGAAGGATGCCCAGAAGGTACCCCATTGTATGGGA
TCTGATCTGGGGCCTCGGTGCACATGCTTTACATGTGTTTAGTCGAGGTTAAAAAAACGTCTAGGCCCCC
CGAACCACGGGGACGTGGTTTTCCTTTGAAAAACACGATGATAATATGGCCACAACCATGACTCTGGAGT
CCATCATGGCGTGCTGCCTGAGCGAGGAGGCCAAGGAAGCCCGGCGGATCAACGACGAGATCGAGCGGCA
GCTCCGCAGGGACAAGCGGGACGCCCGCCGGGAGCTCAAGCTGCTGCTGCTCGGGACAGGAGAGAGTGGC
AAGAGTACGTTTATCAAGCAGATGAGAATCATCCATGGGTCAGGATACTCTGATGAAGATAAAAGGGGCT
TCACCAAGCTGGTGTATCAGAACATCTTCACGGCCATGCAGGCCATGATCAGAGCCATGGACACACTCAA
GATCCCATACAAGTATGAGCACAATAAGGCTCATGCACAATTAGTTCGAGAAGTTGATGTGGAGAAGGTG
TCTGCTTTTGAGGATCCAAGCGGAGGCGGAGGCAGCATGGTGAGCAAGGGCGAGGAGCTGTTCACCGGGG
TGGTGCCCATCCTGGTCGAGCTGGACGGCGACGTAAACGGCCACAAGTTCAGCGTGTCCGGCGAGGGCGA
GGGCGATGCCACCTACGGCAAGCTGACCCTGAAGTTCATCTGCACCACCGGCAAGCTGCCCGTGCCCTGG
CCCACCCTCGTGACCACCCTGTCCTGGGGCGTGCAGTGCTTCGCCCGCTACCCCGACCACATGAAGCAGC
ACGACTTCTTCAAGTCCGCCATGCCCGAAGGCTACGTCCAGGAGCGCACCATCTTCTTCAAGGACGACGG
CAACTACAAGACCCGCGCCGAGGTGAAGTTCGAGGGCGACACCCTGGTGAACCGCATCGAGCTGAAGGGC
ATCGACTTCAAGGAGGACGGCAACATCCTGGGGCACAAGCTGGAGTACAACTACATCAGCGACAACGTCT
ATATCACCGCCGACAAGCAGAAGAACGGCATCAAGGCCAACTTCAAGATCCGCCACAACATCGAGGACGG
CGGCGTGCAGCTCGCCGACCACTACCAGCAGAACACCCCCATCGGCGACGGCCCCGTGCTGCTGCCCGAC
AACCACTACCTGAGCACCCAGTCCAAGCTGAGCAAAGACCCCAACGAGAAGCGCGATCACATGGTCCTGC
TGGAGTTCGTGACCGCCGCCGGGATCACTCTCGGCATATATGTAGATGCAATAAAGAGTTTATGGAATGA
TCCTGGAATCCAGGAATGCTATGATAGACGACGAGAATATCAATTATCTGACTCTACCAAATACTATCTT
AATGACTTGGACCGCGTAGCTGACCCTGCCTACCTGCCTACGCAACAAGATGTGCTTAGAGTTCGAGTCC
CCACCACAGGGATCATCGAATACCCCTTTGACTTACAAAGTGTCATTTTCAGAATGGTCGATGTAGGGGG
CCAAAGGTCAGAGAGAAGAAAATGGATACACTGCTTTGAAAATGTCACCTCTATCATGTTTCTAGTAGCG
CTTAGTGAATATGATCAAGTTCTCGTGGAGTCAGACAATGAGAACCGAATGGAGGAAAGCAAGGCTCTCT
TTAGAACAATTATCACATACCCCTGGTTCCAGAACTCCTCGGTTATTCTGTTCTTAAACAAGAAAGATCT
TCTAGAGGAGAAAATCATGTATTCCCATCTAGTCGACTACTTCCCAGAATATGATGGACCCCAGAGAGAT
GCCCAGGCAGCCCGAGAATTCATTCTGAAGATGTTCGTGGACCTGAACCCAGACAGTGACAAAATTATCT
ACTCCCACTTCACGTGCGCCACAGACACCGAGAATATCCGCTTTGTCTTTGCTGCCGTCAAGGACACCAT
CCTCCAGTTGAACCTGAAGGAGTACAATCTGGTCTAACTCGAGTCTAGAGGGCCGCGACTCTAGATCATA
ATCAGCCATACCACATTTGTAGAGGTTTTACTTGCTTTAAAAAACCTCCCACACCTCCCCCTGAACCTGA
AACATAAAATGAATGCAATTGTTGTTGTTAACTTGTTTATTGCAGCTTATAATGGTTACAAATAAAGCAA
TAGCATCACAAATTTCACAAATAAAGCATTTTTTTCACTGCATTCTAGTTGTGGTTTGTCCAAACTCATC
AATGTATCTTAAGGCGTAAATTGTAAGCGTTAATATTTTGTTAAAATTCGCGTTAAATTTTTGTTAAATC
AGCTCATTTTTTAACCAATAGGCCGAAATCGGCAAAATCCCTTATAAATCAAAAGAATAGACCGAGATAG
GGT
[37 nt withheld, positions 5469-5505]
AAAGAACGTGGACTCCAACGTCAAAGG
[49 nt withheld, positions 5533-5581]
T
[91 nt withheld, positions 5583-5673]
G
[124 nt withheld, positions 5675-5798]
CAGGTGGCACTTTTCGGGGAAATGTGCGCGGAACCCCTATTTGTTTATTTTTCTAAATACATTCAAATAT
GTATCCGCTCATGAGACAATAACCCTGATAAATGCTTCAATAATATTGAAAAAGGAAGAGTCCTGAGGCG
GAAAGAACCAGCTGTGGAATGTGTGTCAGTTAGGGTGTGGAAAGTCCCCAGGCTCCCCAGCAGGCAGAAG
TATGCAAAGCATGCATCTCAATTAGTCAGCAACCAGGTGTGGAAAGTCCCCAGGCTCCCCAGCAGGCAGA
AGTATGCAAAGCATGCATCTCAATTAGTCAGCAACCATAGTCCCGCCCCTAACTCCGCCCATCCCGCCCC
TAACTCCGCCCAGTTCCGCCCATTCTCCGCCCCATGGCTGACTAATTTTTTTTATTTATGCAGAGGCCGA
GGCCGCCTCGGCCTCTGAGCTATTCCAGAAGTAGTGAGGAGGCTTTTTTGGAGGCCTAGGCTTTTGCAAA
GATCGATCAAGAGACAGGATGAGGATCGTTTCGCATGATTGAACAAGATGGATTGCACGCAGGTTCTCCG
GCCGCTTGGGTGGAGAGGCTATTCGGCTATGACTGGGCACAACAGACAATCGGCTGCTCTGATGCCGCCG
TGTTCCGGCTGTCAGCGCAGGGGCGCCCGGTTCTTTTTGTCAAGACCGACCTGTCCGGTGCCCTGAATGA
ACTGCAAGACGAGGCAGCGCGGCTATCGTGGCTGGCCACGACGGGCGTTCCTTGCGCAGCTGTGCTCGAC
GTTGTCACTGAAGCGGGAAGGGACTGGCTGCTATTGGGCGAAGTGCCGGGGCAGGATCTCCTGTCATCTC
ACCTTGCTCCTGCCGAGAAAGTATCCATCATGGCTGATGCAATGCGGCGGCTGCATACGCTTGATCCGGC
TACCTGCCCATTCGACCACCAAGCGAAACATCGCATCGAGCGAGCACGTACTCGGATGGAAGCCGGTCTT
GTCGATCAGGATGATCTGGACGAAGAGCATCAGGGGCTCGCGCCAGCCGAACTGTTCGCCAGGCTCAAGG
CGAGCATGCCCGACGGCGAGGATCTCGTCGTGACCCATGGCGATGCCTGCTTGCCGAATATCATGGTGGA
AAATGGCCGCTTTTCTGGATTCATCGACTGTGGCCGGCTGGGTGTGGCGGACCGCTATCAGGACATAGCG
TTGGCTACCCGTGATATTGCTGAAGAGCTTGGCGGCGAATGGGCTGACCGCTTCCTCGTGCTTTACGGTA
TCGCCGCTCCCGATTCGCAGCGCATCGCCTTCTATCGCCTTCTTGACGAGTTCTTCTGAGCGGGACTCTG
GGGTTCGAAATGACCGACCAAGCGACGCCCAACCTGCCATCACGAGATTTCGATTCCACCGCCGCCTTCT
ATGAAAGGTTGGGCTTCGGAATCGTTTTCCGGGACGCCGGCTGGATGATCCTCCAGCGCGGGGATCTCAT
GCTGGAGTTCTTCGCCCACCCTAGGGGGAGGCTAACTGAAACACGGAAGGAGACAATACCGGAAGGAACC
CGCGCTATGACGGCAATAAAAAGACAGAATAAAACGCACGGTGTTGGGTCGTTTGTTCATAAACGCGGGG
TTCGGTCCCAGGGCTGGCACTCTGTCGATACCCCACCGAGACCCCATTGGGGCCAATACGCCCGCGTTTC
TTCCTTTTCCCCACCCCACCCCCCAAGTTCGGGTGAAGGCCCAGGGCTCGCAGCCAACGTCGGGGCGGCA
GGCCCTGCCATAGCCTCAGGTTACTCATATATACTTTAGATTGATTTAAAACTTCATTTTTAATTTAAAA
GGATCTAGGTGAAGATCCTTTTTGATAATCTCATGACCAAAATCCCTTAACGTGAGTTTTCGTTCCACTG
AGCGTCAGACCCCGTAGAAAAGATCAAAGGATCTTCTTGAGATCCTTTTTTTCTGCGCGTAATCTGCTGC
TTGCAAACAAAAAAACCACCGCTACCAGCGGTGGTTTGTTTGCCGGATCAAGAGCTACCAACTCTTTTTC
CGAAGGTAACTGGCTTCAGCAGAGCGCAGATACCAAATACTGTTCTTCTAGTGTAGCCGTAGTTAGGCCA
CCACTTCAAGAACTCTGTAGCACCGCCTACATACCTCGCTCTGCTAATCCTGTTACCAGTGGCTGCTGCC
AGTGGCGATAAGTCGTGTCTTACCGGGTTGGACTCAAGACGATAGTTACCGGATAAGGCGCAGCGGTCGG
GCTGAACGGGGGGTTCGTGCACACAGCCCAGCTTGGAGCGAACGACCTACACCGAACTGAGATACCTACA
GCGTGAGCTATGAGAAAGCGCCACGCTTCCCGAAGGGAGAAAGGCGGACAGGTATCCGGTAAGCGGCAGG
GTCGGAACAGGAGAGCGCACGAGGGAGCTTCCAGGGGGAAACGCCTGGTATCTTTATAGTCCTGTCGGGT
TTCGCCACCTCTGACTTGAGCGTCGATTTTTGTGATGCTCGTCAGGGGGGCGGAGCCTATGGAAAAACGC
CAGCAACGCGGCCTTTTTACGGTTCCTGGCCTTTTGCTGGCCTTTTGCTCACATGTTCTTTCCTGCGTTA
TCCCCTGATTCTGTGGATAACCGTATTACCGCCATGCATTAGTTATTAATAGTAATCAATTACGGGGTCA
TTAGTTCATAGCCCATATATGGAGTTCCG
